Addgene plasmid #67049: pCellFree_G03 TCEB2
Purpose: Standard for cell-free expression benchmarking.
Depositing lab: Kirill Alexandrov. Depositing organization: University of Queensland. Publication: Performance benchmarking of four cell-free protein expression systems. Gagoski D, Polinkovsky ME, Mureev S, Kunert A, Johnston W, Gambin Y, Alexandrov K. Biotechnol Bioeng. 2015 Aug 24. doi: 10.1002/bit.25814. PubMed 26301602.
Backbone
  Vector backbone: pCellFree_G03
  Vector type: Cell-free expression
Growth in bacteria
  Bacterial resistance: Ampicillin, 100 μg/mL
  Growth temperature: 37°C
  Growth strain: DH5alpha
  Copy number: High Copy
Gene/Insert
  Gene/Insert name: TCEB2 (alt name: transcription elongation factor B (SIII))
  Species: H. sapiens (human)
  Mutation: M6R and Q115K
  Entrez Gene: ELOB (a.k.a. SIII, TCEB2)
  Promoter: T7
  Tag / fusion protein: His (N terminal on backbone); EGFP (N terminal on backbone)
  Cloning method: Gateway Cloning
  Sequencing primers: 5′ EGFP-C; 3′ T7 terminal
Terms and licenses: Academic/Nonprofit Terms; Industry Terms: Not Available to Industry
How to cite: pCellFree_G03 TCEB2 was a gift from Kirill Alexandrov (Addgene plasmid # 67049 ; http://n2t.net/addgene:67049 ; RRID:Addgene_67049)
