[The description below was written by a language model from this plasmid's Addgene catalogue record.]
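Description:
pCellFree_G03 TCEB2 is a cell-free expression plasmid built on the pCellFree_G03 backbone, designed to serve as a DNA template for in vitro transcription–translation reactions rather than for expression in living cells. It is propagated in E. coli as a high-copy plasmid under ampicillin selection. The record does not name the origin of replication, and no feature table is available, so other backbone elements, such as any translation-enhancing leader sequences, cannot be described from the information given.

The insert is human TCEB2 (current gene symbol ELOB, also known as SIII), which encodes the elongin B subunit of the transcription elongation factor B complex. The cloned sequence carries two recorded amino-acid substitutions, M6R and Q115K. The open reading frame was introduced by Gateway recombination cloning and is transcribed from a T7 promoter, so expression depends on T7 RNA polymerase being supplied in the reaction. The listed 3′ sequencing primer suggests a T7 terminator region lies downstream. The backbone contributes an N-terminal His tag and an N-terminal EGFP, so the product is a His-EGFP-elongin B fusion. EGFP allows the yield and integrity of the synthesized protein to be followed by fluorescence, while the His tag allows affinity capture or detection.

According to the record, the construct serves as a standard for cell-free expression benchmarking. It was deposited in connection with a study comparing the performance of four cell-free protein expression systems, where a fluorescently tagged test protein of this kind allows output to be compared directly across lysates.
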