>Addgene plasmid #67049 | pCellFree_G03 TCEB2 | addgene partial sequence | sequence record 118871 | EGFP-N 5'-CGTCGCCGTCCAGCTCGACCAG-3'
TTGCTTGTGCCGTGGTGATGGTGGTGATGGTGGTGACCAGAGGTGCCCATGGTTTCACTTACGTGTTTAA
TGTCTTTACAGACTTTATACATTACTGTCATGGTTAAATAAAATAAAATAAAATAAAATAAAATAAAATA
AAATAAAATAAAATAAAATAAAATAAACTTAAGATGTCCCTATAGTGAGTCGTATTAGACGTCAGGTGGC
ACTTTTCGGGGAAATGTGCGCGGAACCCCTATTTGTTTATTTTTCTAAATACATTCAAATATGTATCCGC
TCATGAGACAATAACCCTGATAAATGCTTCAATAATATTGAAAAAGGAAGAGTATGAGTATTCAACATTT
CCGTGTCGCCCTTATTCCCTTTTTTGCGGCATTTTGCCTTCCTGTTTTTGCTCACCCAGAAACGCTGGTG
AAAGTAAAAGATGCTGAAGATCAGTTGGGTGCACGAGTGGGTTACATCGAACTGGATCTCAACAGCGGTA
AGATCCTTGAGAGTTTTCGCCCCGAAGAACGTTTTCCAATGATGAGCACTTTTAAAGTTCTGCTATGTGG
CGCGGTATTATCCCGTATTGACGCCGGGCAAGAGCAACTCGGTCGCCGCATACACTATTCTCAGAATGAC
TTGGTTGAGTACTCACCAGTCACAGAAAAGCATCTTACGGATGGCATGACAGTAAGAGAATTATGCAGTG
CTGCCATAACCATGAGTGATAACACTGCGGCCAACTTACTTCTGACAACGATCGGAGGACCGAAGGAGCT
AACCGC
