>Addgene plasmid #67049 | pCellFree_G03 TCEB2 | addgene partial sequence | sequence record 119813 | EGFP-C 5'-CATGGTCCTGCTGGAGTTCGTG-3'
GACGAGCTATACAAGCTGGAGGTGCTCTTCCAGGGTCCGACAAGTTTGTACAAAAAAGTTGGCATGGACG
TGTTCCTCAGGATCCGGCGCCACAAGACCACCATCTTCACGGACGCCAAGGAGTCCAGCACGGTGTTCGA
ACTGAAGCGCATCGTCGAGGGCATCCTCAAGCGGCCTCCTGACGAGCAGCGGCTGTACAAGGATGACCAA
CTCTTGGATGATGGCAAGACACTGGGCGAGTGTGGCTTCACCAGTCAAACAGCACGGCCACAGGCCCCAG
CCACAGTGGGGCTGGCCTTCCGGGCAGATGACACCTTTGAGGCCCTGTGCATCGAGCCGTTTTCCAGCCC
GCCAGAGCTGCCCGATGTGATGAAGCCCCAGGACTCGGGAAGCAGTGCCAATGAAAAAGCCGTGCAGTGC
CCAACTTTCTTGTACAAAGTGGTGTAAGCGGCCGCCCTCCTCCTCCTTTCTTGTTCCTTTCACGTCGCCT
TCTCGGTTGTAGCTGGCAGACGACGAGTCTTACTTTTACGTGTACTTCTCTATAGATGATGTATGATCTC
TCTGCATGCGTGTTCGTGCATGTGTCCGTGTGTTGGGTACGCGTGGTACCCTGCAGGAAGGAAGCTGAGT
TGGCTGCTGCCACCGCTGAGCAATAACTAGTAATTACTAGCATAACCCCTTGGGGCCTCTAAACGGGTCT
TGAGGGGGTTTTTTGCTGAAAGGAGGACAGCTGATGATTGTCATGCTTGCCATCTGTTTTCTTGCAAGGT
CAGAGGAATTCGTAATCATGGTCATAGCTGTTTCCTGTGTGAAATTGTTATCCGCTCACAATTCCACACA
ACATACGAGCCGGAAGCATAAAGTGTAAAGCCTGGGGTGCCTAATGAGTGAGCTAACTCACATTAATTGC
GTTGCGCTC
