>Addgene plasmid #67049 | pCellFree_G03 TCEB2 | addgene partial sequence | sequence record 119816 | T7term 5'-GCTAGTTATTGCTCAGCGG-3'
GGGTACCACGCGTACCCAACACACGGACACATGCACGAACACGCATGCAGAGAGATCATACATCATCTAT
AGAGAAGTACACGTAAAAGTAAGACTCGTCGTCTGCCAGCTACAACCGAGAAGGCGACGTGAAAGGAACA
AGAAAGGAGGAGGAGGGCGGCCGCTTACACCACTTTGTACAAGAAAGTTGGGCACTGCACGGCTTTTTCA
TTGGCACTGCTTCCCGAGTCCTGGGGCTTCATCACATCGGGCAGCTCTGGCGGGCTGGAAAACGGCTCGA
TGCACAGGGCCTCAAAGGTGTCATCTGCCCGGAAGGCCAGCCCCACTGTGGCTGGGGCCTGTGGCCGTGC
TGTTTGACTGGTGAAGCCACACTCGCCCAGTGTCTTGCCATCATCCAAGAGTTGGTCATCCTTGTACAGC
CGCTGCTCGTCAGGAGGCCGCTTGAGGATGCCCTCGACGATGCGCTTCAGTTCGAACACCGTGCTGGACT
CCTTGGCGTCCGTGAAGATGGTGGTCTTGTGGCGCCGGATCCTGAGGAACACGTCCATGCCAACTTTTTT
GTACAAACTTGTCGGACCCTGGAAGAGCACCTCCAGCTTGTATAGCTCGTCCATGCCGAGAGTGATCCCG
GCGGCGGTCACGAACTCCAGCAGGACCATGTGATCGCGCTTCTCGTTGGGGTCTTTGCTCAGGGCGGACT
GGGTGCTCAGGTAGTGGTTGTCGGGCAGCAGCACGGGGCCGTCGCCGATGGGGGTGTTCTGCTGGTAGTG
GTCGGCGAGCTGCACGCTGCCGTCCTCGATGTTGTGGCGGATCTTGAAGTTCACCTTGATGCCGTTCTTC
TGCTTGTCGGCCATGATATAGACGTTGTGGCTGTTGTAGTTGTACTCCAGCTTGTGCCCCAGGATGTTGC
CGTCCTCCTTGAAGTCGATGCCCTTCAGCTCGATGCGGTTC
